>Addgene plasmid #167883 | NAX_CAGGS_CAS9_m4_VPR_Hygro | addgene full sequence | sequence record 354094 | Addgene Partial NGS Result
GAACAAAGGCTGCGTGCGGGGTGTGTGCGTGGGGGGGTGAGCAGGGGGTGTGGGCGCGTCGGTCGGGCTG
CAACCCCCCCTGCACCCCCCTCCCCGAGTTGCTGAGCACGGCCCGGCTTCGGGTGCGGGGCTCCGTACGG
GGCGTGGCGCGGGGCTCGCCGTGCCGGGCGGGGGGTGGCGGCAGGTGGGGGTGCCGGGCGGGGCGGGGCC
GCCTCGGGCCGGGGAGGGCTCGGGGGAGGGGCGCGGCGGCCCCCGGAGCGCCGGCGGCTGTCGAGGCGCG
GCGAGCCGCAGCCATTGCCTTTTATGGTAATCGTGCGAGAGGGCGCAGGGACTTCCTTTGTCCCAAATCT
GTGCGGAGCCGAAATCTGGGAGGCGCCGCCGCACCCCCTCTAGCGGGCGCGGGGCGAAGCGGTGCGGCGC
CGGCAGGAAGGAAATGGGCGGGGAGGGCCTTCGTGCGTCGCCGCGCCGCCGTCCCCTTCTCCCTCTCCAG
CCTCGGGGCTGTCCGCGGGGGGACGGCTGCCTTCGGGGGGGACGGGGCAGGGCGGGGTTCGGCTTCTGGC
GTGTGACCGGCGGCTCTAGAGCCTCTGCTAACCATGTTCATGCCTTCTTCTTTTTCCTACAGCTCCTGGG
CAACGTGCTGGTTATTGTGCTGTCTCATCATTTTGGCAAAGAATCTAGATACCCTCGTAAAGGTCTAGAG
CTAGCGAATTCGAATTTGCCACCATGGACAAGAAGTACTCCATTGGGCTCGCTATCGGCACAAACAGCGT
CGGCTGGGCCGTCATTACGGACGAGTACAAGGTGCCGAGCAAAAAATTCAAAGTTCTGGGCAATACCGAT
CGCCACAGCATAAAGAAGAACCTCATTGGCGCCCTCCTGTTCGACTCCGGGGAGACGGCCGAAGCCACGC
GGCTCAAAAGAACAGCACGGCGCAGATATACCCGCAGAAAGAATCGGATCTGCTACCTGCAGGAGATCTT
TAGTAATGAGATGGCTAAGGTGGATGACTCTTTCTTCCATAGGCTGGAGGAGTCCTTTTTGGTGGAGGAG
GATAAAAAGCACGAGCGCCACCCAATCTTTGGCAATATCGTGGACGAGGTGGCGTACCATGAAAAGTACC
CAACCATATATCATCTGAGGAAGAAGCTTGTAGACAGTACTGATAAGGCTGACTTGCGGTTGATCTATCT
CGCGCTGGCGCATATGATCAAATTTCGGGGACACTTCCTCATCGAGGGGGACCTGAACCCAGACAACAGC
GATGTCGACAAACTCTTTATCCAACTGGTTCAGACTTACAATCAGCTTTTCGAAGAGAACCCGATCAACG
CATCCGGAGTTGACGCCAAAGCAATCCTGAGCGCTAGGCTGTCCAAATCCCGGCGGCTCGAAAACCTCAT
CGCACAGCTCCCTGGGGAGAAGAAGAACGGCCTGTTTGGTAATCTTATCGCCCTGTCACTCGGGCTGACC
CCCAACTTTAAATCTAACTTCGACCTGGCCGAAGATGCCAAGCTTCAACTGAGCAAAGACACCTACGATG
ATGATCTCGACAATCTGCTGGCCCAGATCGGCGACCAGTACGCAGACCTTTTTTTGGCGGCAAAGAACCT
GTCAGACGCCATTCTGCTGAGTGATATTCTGCGAGTGAACACGGAGATCACCAAAGCTCCGCTGAGCGCT
AGTATGATCAAGCGCTATGATGAGCACCACCAAGACTTGACTTTGCTGAAGGCCCTTGTCAGACAGCAAC
TGCCTGAGAAGTACAAGGAAATTTTCTTCGATCAGTCTAAAAATGGCTACGCCGGATACATTGACGGCGG
AGCAAGCCAGGAGGAATTTTACAAATTTATTAAGCCCATCTTGGAAAAAATGGACGGCACCGAGGAGCTG
CTGGTAAAGCTTAACAGAGAAGATCTGTTGCGCAAACAGCGCACTTTCGACAATGGAAGCATCCCCCACC
AGATTCACCTGGGCGAACTGCACGCTATCCTCAGGCGGCAAGAGGATTTCTACCCCTTTTTGAAAGATAA
CAGGGAAAAGATTGAGAAAATCCTCACATTTCGGATACCCTACTATGTAGGCCCCCTCGCCCGGGGAAAT
TCCAGATTCGCGTGGATGACTCGCAAATCAGAAGAGACCATCACTCCCTGGAACTTCGAGGAAGTCGTGG
ATAAGGGGGCCTCTGCCCAGTCCTTCATCGAAAGGATGACTAACTTTGATAAAAATCTGCCTAACGAAAA
GGTGCTTCCTAAACACTCTCTGCTGTACGAGTACTTCACAGTTTATAACGAGCTCACCAAGGTCAAATAC
GTCACAGAAGGGATGAGAAAGCCAGCATTCCTGTCTGGAGAGCAGAAGAAAGCTATCGTGGACCTCCTCT
TCAAGACGAACCGGAAAGTTACCGTGAAACAGCTCAAAGAAGACTATTTCAAAAAGATTGAATGTTTCGA
CTCTGTTGAAATCAGCGGAGTGGAGGATCGCTTCAACGCATCCCTGGGAACGTATCACGATCTCCTGAAA
ATCATTAAAGACAAGGACTTCCTGGACAATGAGGAGAACGAGGACATTCTTGAGGACATTGTCCTCACCC
TTACGTTGTTTGAAGATAGGGAGATGATTGAAGAACGCTTGAAAACTTACGCTCATCTCTTCGACGACAA
AGTCATGAAACAGCTCAAGAGGCGCCGATATACAGGATGGGGGCGGCTGTCAAGAAAACTGATCAATGGG
ATCCGAGACAAGCAGAGTGGAAAGACAATCCTGGATTTTCTTAAGTCCGATGGATTTGCCAACCGGAACT
TCATGCAGTTGATCCATGATGACTCTCTCACCTTTAAGGAGGACATCCAGAAAGCACAAGTTTCTGGCCA
GGGGGACAGTCTTCACGAGCACATCGCTAATCTTGCAGGTAGCCCAGCTATCAAAAAGGGAATACTGCAG
ACCGTTAAGGTCGTGGATGAACTCGTCAAAGTAATGGGAAGGCATAAGCCCGAGAATATCGTTATCGAGA
TGGCCCGAGAGAACCAAACTACCCAGAAGGGACAGAAGAACAGTAGGGAAAGGATGAAGAGGATTGAAGA
GGGTATAAAAGAACTGGGGTCCCAAATCCTTAAGGAACACCCAGTTGAAAACACCCAGCTTCAGAATGAG
AAGCTCTACCTGTACTACCTGCAGAACGGCAGGGACATGTACGTGGATCAGGAACTGGACATCAATCGGC
TCTCCGACTACGACGTGGCTGCTATCGTGCCCCAGTCTTTTCTCAAAGATGATTCTATTGATAATAAAGT
GTTGACAAGATCCGATAAAGCTAGAGGGAAGAGTGATAACGTCCCCTCAGAAGAAGTTGTCAAGAAAATG
AAAAATTATTGGCGGCAGCTGCTGAACGCCAAACTGATCACACAACGGAAGTTCGATAATCTGACTAAGG
CTGAACGAGGTGGCCTGTCTGAGTTGGATAAAGCCGGCTTCATCAAAAGGCAGCTTGTTGAGACACGCCA
GATCACCAAGCACGTGGCCCAAATTCTCGATTCACGCATGAACACCAAGTACGATGAAAATGACAAACTG
ATTCGAGAGGTGAAAGTTATTACTCTGAAGTCTAAGCTGGTCTCAGATTTCAGAAAGGACTTTCAGTTTT
ATAAGGTGAGAGAGATCAACAATTACCACCATGCGCATGATGCCTACCTGAATGCAGTGGTAGGCACTGC
ACTTATCAAAAAATATCCCAAGCTTGAATCTGAATTTGTTTACGGAGACTATAAAGTGTACGATGTTAGG
AAAATGATCGCAAAGTCTGAGCAGGAAATAGGCAAGGCCACCGCTAAGTACTTCTTTTACAGCAATATTA
TGAATTTTTTCAAGACCGAGATTACACTGGCCAATGGAGAGATTCGGAAGCGACCACTTATCGAAACAAA
CGGAGAAACAGGAGAAATCGTGTGGGACAAGGGTAGGGATTTCGCGACAGTCCGGAAGGTCCTGTCCATG
CCGCAGGTGAACATCGTTAAAAAGACCGAAGTACAGACCGGAGGCTTCTCCAAGGAAAGTATCCTCCCGA
AAAGGAACAGCGACAAGCTGATCGCACGCAAAAAAGATTGGGACCCCAAGAAATACGGCGGATTCGATTC
TCCTACAGTCGCTTACAGTGTACTGGTTGTGGCCAAAGTGGAGAAAGGGAAGTCTAAAAAACTCAAAAGC
GTCAAGGAACTGCTGGGCATCACAATCATGGAGCGATCAAGCTTCGAAAAAAACCCCATCGACTTTCTCG
AGGCGAAAGGATATAAAGAGGTCAAAAAAGACCTCATCATTAAGCTTCCCAAGTACTCTCTCTTTGAGCT
TGAAAACGGCCGGAAACGAATGCTCGCTAGTGCGGGCGAGCTGCAGAAAGGTAACGAGCTGGCACTGCCC
TCTAAATACGTTAATTTCTTGTATCTGGCCAGCCACTATGAAAAGCTCAAAGGGTCTCCCGAAGATAATG
AGCAGAAGCAGCTGTTCGTGGAACAACACAAACACTACCTTGATGAGATCATCGAGCAAATAAGCGAATT
CTCCAAAAGAGTGATCCTCGCCGACGCTAACCTCGATAAGGTGCTTTCTGCTTACAATAAGCACAGGGAT
AAGCCCATCAGGGAGCAGGCAGAAAACATTATCCACTTGTTTACTCTGACCAACTTGGGCGCGCCTGCAG
CCTTCAAGTACTTCGACACCACCATAGACAGAAAGCGGTACACCTCTACAAAGGAGGTCCTGGACGCCAC
ACTGATTCATCAGTCAATTACGGGGCTCTATGAAACAAGAATCGACCTCTCTCAGCTCGGTGGAGACAGC
AGGGCTGACCCCAAGAAGAAGAGGAAGGTGGAGGCCAGCGGTTCCGGACGGGCTGACGCATTGGACGATT
TTGATCTGGATATGCTGGGAAGTGACGCCCTCGATGATTTTGACCTTGACATGCTTGGTTCGGATGCCCT
TGATGACTTTGACCTCGACATGCTCGGCAGTGACGCCCTTGATGATTTCGACCTGGACATGCTGATTAAC
TCTAGAAGTTCCGGATCTCCGAAAAAGAAACGCAAAGTTGGTAGCCAGTACCTGCCCGACACCGACGACC
GGCACCGGATCGAGGAAAAGCGGAAGCGGACCTACGAGACATTCAAGAGCATCATGAAGAAGTCCCCCTT
CAGCGGCCCCACCGACCCTAGACCTCCACCTAGAAGAATCGCCGTGCCCAGCAGATCCAGCGCCAGCGTG
CCAAAACCTGCCCCCCAGCCTTACCCCTTCACCAGCAGCCTGAGCACCATCAACTACGACGAGTTCCCTA
CCATGGTGTTCCCCAGCGGCCAGATCTCTCAGGCCTCTGCTCTGGCTCCAGCCCCTCCTCAGGTGCTGCC
TCAGGCTCCTGCTCCTGCACCAGCTCCAGCCATGGTGTCTGCACTGGCTCAGGCACCAGCACCCGTGCCT
GTGCTGGCTCCTGGACCTCCACAGGCTGTGGCTCCACCAGCCCCTAAACCTACACAGGCCGGCGAGGGCA
CACTGTCTGAAGCTCTGCTGCAGCTGCAGTTCGACGACGAGGATCTGGGAGCCCTGCTGGGAAACAGCAC
CGATCCTGCCGTGTTCACCGACCTGGCCAGCGTGGACAACAGCGAGTTCCAGCAGCTGCTGAACCAGGGC
ATCCCTGTGGCCCCTCACACCACCGAGCCCATGCTGATGGAATACCCCGAGGCCATCACCCGGCTCGTGA
CAGGCGCTCAGAGGCCTCCTGATCCAGCTCCTGCCCCTCTGGGAGCACCAGGCCTGCCTAATGGACTGCT
GTCTGGCGACGAGGACTTCAGCTCTATCGCCGACATGGACTTCTCCGCACTGCTGGGTAGCGGATCGGGA
TCTCGGGATTCCAGGGAAGGGATGTTTTTGCCGAAGCCTGAGGCCGGCTCCGCTATTAGTGACGTGTTTG
AGGGCCGCGAGGTGTGCCAGCCAAAACGAATCCGGCCATTTCATCCTCCAGGAAGTCCATGGGCCAACCG
CCCACTCCCCGCCAGCCTCGCACCAACACCAACCGGTCCAGTACATGAGCCAGTCGGGTCACTGACCCCG
GCACCAGTCCCTCAGCCACTGGATCCAGCGCCCGCAGTGACTCCCGAGGCCAGTCACCTGTTGGAGGATC
CCGATGAAGAGACGAGCCAGGCTGTCAAAGCCCTTCGGGAGATGGCCGATACTGTGATTCCCCAGAAGGA
AGAGGCTGCAATCTGTGGCCAAATGGACCTTTCCCATCCGCCCCCAAGGGGCCATCTGGATGAGCTGACA
ACCACACTTGAGTCCATGACCGAGGATCTGAACCTGGACTCACCCCTGACCCCGGAATTGAACGAGATTC
TGGATACCTTCCTGAACGACGAGTGCCTCTTGCATGCCATGCATATCAGCACAGGACTGTCCATCTTCGA
CACATCTCTGTTTTGAGTTTAAACGGGGGAGGCTAACTGAAACACGGAAGGAGACAATACCGGAAGGAAC
CCGCGCTATGACGGCAATAAAAAGACAGAATAAAACGCACGGGTGTTGGGTCGTTTGTTCATAAACGCGG
GGTTCGGTCCCAGGGCTGGCACTCTGTCGATACCCCACCGAGACCCCATTGGGGCCAATACGCCCGCGTT
TCTTCCTTTTCCCCACCCCACCCCCCAAGTTCGGGTGAAGGCCCAGGGCTCGCAGCCAACGTCGGGGCGG
CAGGCCCTGCCATAGCAGATCTGCGAAATCGGATCCGCGGCCACACTGATTCTAGCTGCAGAGGCTCCGG
TGCCCGTCAGTGGGCAGAGCGCACATCGCCCACAGTCCCCGAGAAGTTGGGGGGAGGGGTCGGCAATTGA
ACCGGTGCCTAGAGAAGGTGGCGCGGGGTAAACTGGGAAAGTGATGTCGTGTACTGGCTCCGCCTTTTTC
CCGAGGGTGGGGGAGAACCGTATATAAGTGCAGTAGTCGCCGTGAACGTTCTTTTTCGCAACGGGTTTGC
CGCCAGAACACAGGATCCTCGAGCCACCATGGATAGATCCGGAAAGCCTGAACTCACCGCGACGTCTGTC
GAGAAGTTTCTGATCGAAAAGTTCGACAGCGTTTCCGACCTGATGCAGCTCTCGGAGGGCGAAGAATCTC
GTGCTTTCAGCTTCGATGTAGGAGGGCGTGGATATGTCCTGCGGGTAAATAGCTGCGCCGATGGTTTCTA
CAAAGATCGTTATGTTTATCGGCACTTTGCATCGGCCGCGCTCCCGATTCCGGAAGTGCTTGACATTGGG
GAATTCAGCGAGAGCCTGACCTATTGCATCTCCCGCCGTGCACAGGGTGTCACGTTGCAAGACCTGCCTG
AAACCGAACTGCCCGCTGTTCTGCAGCCGGTCGCGGAGGCCATGGATGCGATCGCTGCGGCCGATCTTAG
CCAGACGAGCGGGTTCGGCCCATTCGGACCGCAAGGAATCGGTCAATACACTACATGGCGTGATTTCATA
TGCGCGATTGCTGATCCCCATGTGTATCACTGGCAAACTGTGATGGACGACACCGTCAGTGCGTCCGTCG
CGCAGGCTCTCGATGAGCTGATGCTTTGGGCCGAGGACTGCCCCGAAGTCCGGCACCTCGTGCACGCGGA
TTTCGGCTCCAACAATGTCCTGACGGACAATGGCCGCATAACAGCGGTCATTGACTGGAGCGAGGCGATG
TTCGGGGATTCCCAATACGAGGTCGCCAACATCTTCTTCTGGAGGCCGTGGTTGGCTTGTATGGAGCAGC
AGACGCGCTACTTCGAGCGGAGGCATCCGGAGCTTGCAGGATCGCCGCGGCTCCGGGCGTATATGCTCCG
CATTGGTCTTGACCAACTCTATCAGAGCTTGGTTGACGGCAATTTCGATGATGCAGCTTGGGCGCAGGGT
CGATGCGACGCAATCGTCCGATCAGGAGCCGGGACTGTCGGGCGTACACAAATCGCCCGCAGAAGCGCGG
CCGTCTGGACCGATGGCTGTGTAGAAGTACTCGCCGATAGTGGAAACCGACGCCCCAGCACTCGTCCGAG
GGCAAAGGAATAGGTTAACTTGTTTATTGCAGCTTATAATGGTTACAAATAAAGCAATAGCATCACAAAT
TTCACAAATAAAGCATTTTTTTCACTGCATTCTAGTTGTGGTTTGTCCAAACTCATCAATGTATCTTATC
ATGTCTGGAATTGACTCAAATGATGTCAATTAGTCTATCAGAAGCTCATCTGGTCTCCCTTCCGGGGGAC
AAGACATCCCTGTTTAATATTTAAACAGCAGTGTTCCCAAACTGGGTTCTTATATCCCTTGCTCTGGTCA
ACCAGGTTGCAGGGTTTCCTGTCCTCACAGGAACGAAGTCCCTAAAGAAACAGTGGCAGCCAGGTTTAGC
CCCGGAATTGACTGGATTCCTTTTTTAGGGCCCATTGGTATGGCTTTTTCCCCGTATCCCCCCAGGTGTC
TGCAGGCTCAAAGAGCAGCGAGAAGCGTTCAGAGGAAAGCGATCCCGTGCCACCTTCCCCGTGCCCGGGC
TGTCCCCGCACGCTGCCGGCTCGGGGATGCGGGGGGAGCGCCGGACCGGAGCGGAGCCCCGGGCGGCTCG
CTGCTGCCCCCTAGCGGGGGAGGGACGTAATTACATCCCTGGGGGCTTTGGGGGGGGGCTGTCCCTGATA
TCTATAACAAGAAAATATATATATAATAAGTTATCACGTAAGTAGAACATGAAATAACAATATAATTATC
GTATGAGTTAAATCTTAAAAGTCACGTAAAAGATAATCATGCGTCATTTTGACTCACGCGGTCGTTATAG
TTCAAAATCAGTGACACTTACCGCATTGACAAGCACGCCTCACGGGAGCTCCAAGCGGCGACTGAGATGT
CCTAAATGCACAGCGACGGATTCGCGCTATTTAGAAAGAGAGAGCAATATTTCAAGAATGCATGCGTCAA
TTTTACGCAGACTATCTTTCTAGGGTTAATCTAGCTGCATCAGGATCATATCGTCGGGTCTTTTTTCCGG
CTCAGTCATCGCCCAAGCTGGCGCTATCTGGGCATCGGGGAGGAAGAAGCCCGTGCCTTTTCCCGCGAGG
TTGAAGCGGCATGGAAAGAGTTTGCCGAGGATGACTGCTGCTGCATTGACGTTGAGCGAAAACGCACGTT
TACCATGATGATTCGGGAAGGTGTGGCCATGCACGCCTTTAACGGTGAACTGTTCGTTCAGGCCACCTGG
GATACCAGTTCGTCGCGGCTTTTCCGGACACAGTTCCGGATGGTCAGCCCGAAGCGCATCAGCAACCCGA
ACAATACCGGCGACAGCCGGAACTGCCGTGCCGGTGTGCAGATTAATGACAGCGGTGCGGCGCTGGGATA
TTACGTCAGCGAGGACGGGTATCCTGGCTGGATGCCGCAGAAATGGACATGGATACCCCGTGAGTTACCC
GGCGGGCGCGCTTGGCGTAATCATGGTCATAGCTGTTTCCTGTGTGAAATTGTTATCCGCTCACAATTCC
ACACAACATACGAGCCGGAAGCATAAAGTGTAAAGCCTGGGGTGCCTAATGAGTGAGCTAACTCACATTA
ATTGCGTTGCGCTCACTGCCCGCTTTCCAGTCGGGAAACCTGTCGTGCCAGCTGCATTAATGAATCGGCC
AACGCGCGGGGAGAGGCGGTTTGCGTATTGGGCGCTCTTCCGCTTCCTCGCTCACTGACTCGCTGCGCTC
GGTCGTTCGGCTGCGGCGAGCGGTATCAGCTCACTCAAAGGCGGTAATACGGTTATCCACAGAATCAGGG
GATAACGCAGGAAAGAACATGTGAGCAAAAGGCCAGCAAAAGGCCAGGAACCGTAAAAAGGCCGCGTTGC
TGGCGTTTTTCCATAGGCTCCGCCCCCCTGACGAGCATCACAAAAATCGACGCTCAAGTCAGAGGTGGCG
AAACCCGACAGGACTATAAAGATACCAGGCGTTTCCCCCTGGAAGCTCCCTCGTGCGCTCTCCTGTTCCG
ACCCTGCCGCTTACCGGATACCTGTCCGCCTTTCTCCCTTCGGGAAGCGTGGCGCTTTCTCATAGCTCAC
GCTGTAGGTATCTCAGTTCGGTGTAGGTCGTTCGCTCCAAGCTGGGCTGTGTGCACGAACCCCCCGTTCA
GCCCGACCGCTGCGCCTTATCCGGTAACTATCGTCTTGAGTCCAACCCGGTAAGACACGACTTATCGCCA
CTGGCAGCAGCCACTGGTAACAGGATTAGCAGAGCGAGGTATGTAGGCGGTGCTACAGAGTTCTTGAAGT
GGTGGCCTAACTACGGCTACACTAGAAGAACAGTATTTGGTATCTGCGCTCTGCTGAAGCCAGTTACCTT
CGGAAAAAGAGTTGGTAGCTCTTGATCCGGCAAACAAACCACCGCTGGTAGCGGTGGTTTTTTTGTTTGC
AAGCAGCAGATTACGCGCAGAAAAAAAGGATCTCAAGAAGATCCTTTGATCTTTTCTACGGGGTCTGACG
CTCAGTGGAACGAAAACTCACGTTAAGGGATTTTGGTCATGAGATTATCAAAAAGGATCTTCACCTAGAT
CCTTTTAAATTAAAAATGAAGTTTTAAATCAATCTAAAGTATATATGAGTAAACTTGGTCTGACAGTTAC
CAATGCTTAATCAGTGAGGCACCTATCTCAGCGATCTGTCTATTTCGTTCATCCATAGTTGCCTGACTCC
CCGTCGTGTAGATAACTACGATACGGGAGGGCTTACCATCTGGCCCCAGTGCTGCAATGATACCGCGAGA
CCCACGCTCACCGGCTCCAGATTTATCAGCAATAAACCAGCCAGCCGGAAGGGCCGAGCGCAGAAGTGGT
CCTGCAACTTTATCCGCCTCCATCCAGTCTATTAATTGTTGCCGGGAAGCTAGAGTAAGTAGTTCGCCAG
TTAATAGTTTGCGCAACGTTGTTGCCATTGCTACAGGCATCGTGGTGTCACGCTCGTCGTTTGGTATGGC
TTCATTCAGCTCCGGTTCCCAACGATCAAGGCGAGTTACATGATCCCCCATGTTGTGCAAAAAAGCGGTT
AGCTCCTTCGGTCCTCCGATCGTTGTCAGAAGTAAGTTGGCCGCAGTGTTATCACTCATGGTTATGGCAG
CACTGCATAATTCTCTTACTGTCATGCCATCCGTAAGATGCTTTTCTGTGACTGGTGAGTACTCAACCAA
GTCATTCTGAGAATAGTGTATGCGGCGACCGAGTTGCTCTTGCCCGGCGTCAATACGGGATAATACCGCG
CCACATAGCAGAACTTTAAAAGTGCTCATCATTGGAAAACGTTCTTCGGGGCGAAAACTCTCAAGGATCT
TACCGCTGTTGAGATCCAGTTCGATGTAACCCACTCGTGCACCCAACTGATCTTCAGCATCTTTTACTTT
CACCAGCGTTTCTGGGTGAGCAAAAACAGGAAGGCAAAATGCCGCAAAAAAGGGAATAAGGGCGACACGG
AAATGTTGAATACTCATACTCTTCCTTTTTCAATATTATTGAAGCATTTATCAGGGTTATTGTCTCATGA
GCGGATACATATTTGAATGTATTTAGAAAAATAAACAAATAGGGGTTCCGCGCACATTTCCCCGAAAAGT
GCCACCTAAATTGTAAGCGTTAATATTTTGTTAAAATTCGCGTTAAATTTTTGTTAAATCAGCTCATTTT
TTAACCAATAGGCCGAAATCGGCAAAATCCCTTATAAATCAAAAGAATAGACCGAGATAGGGT
[37 nt withheld, positions 11754-11790]
AAAGAACGTGGACTCCAACGTCAAAGG
[49 nt withheld, positions 11818-11866]
T
[91 nt withheld, positions 11868-11958]
G
[124 nt withheld, positions 11960-12083]
CCCATTCGCCATTCAGGCTGCGCAACTGTTGGGAAGGGCGATCGGTGCGGGCCTCTTCGCTATTACGCCA
GCTGGCGAAAGGGGGATGTGCTGCAAGGCGATTAAGTTGGGTAACGCCAGGGTTTTCCCAGTCACGACGT
TGTAAAACGACGGCCAGTGAGCGCGCCTCGTTCATTCACGTTTTTGAACCCGTGGAGGACGGGCAGACTC
GCGGTGCAAATGTGTTTTACAGCGTGATGGAGCAGATGAAGATGCTCGACACGCTGCAGAACACGCAGCT
AGATTAACCCTAGAAAGATAATCATATTGTGACGTACGTTAAAGATAATCATGTGTAAAATTGACGCATG
TGTTTTATCGGTCTGTATATCGAGGTTTATTTATTAATTTGAATAGATATTAAGTTTTATTATATTTACA
CTTACATACTAATAATAAATTCAACAAACAATTTATTTATGTTTATTTATTTATTAAAAAAAACAAAAAC
TCAAAATTTCTTCTATAAAGTAACAAAACTTTTATGAGGGACAGCCCCCCCCCAAAGCCCCCAGGGATGT
AATTACGTCCCTCCCCCGCTAGGGGGCAGCAGCGAGCCGCCCGGGGCTCCGCTCCGGTCCGGCGCTCCCC
CCGCATCCCCGAGCCGGCAGCGTGCGGGGACAGCCCGGGCACGGGGAAGGTGGCACGGGATCGCTTTCCT
CTGAACGCTTCTCGCTGCTCTTTGAGCCTGCAGACACCTGGGGGGATACGGGGAAAAGGCCTCCACGGCC
GACATTGATTATTGACTAGTTATTAATAGTAATCAATTACGGGGTCATTAGTTCATAGCCCATATATGGA
GTTCCGCGTTACATAACTTACGGTAAATGGCCCGCCTGGCTGACCGCCCAACGACCCCCGCCCATTGACG
TCAATAATGACGTATGTTCCCATAGTAACGCCAATAGGGACTTTCCATTGACGTCAATGGGTGGAGTATT
TACGGTAAACTGCCCACTTGGCAGTACATCAAGTGTATCATATGCCAAGTACGCCCCCTATTGACGTCAA
TGACGGTAAATGGCCCGCCTGGCATTATGCCCAGTACATGACCTTATGGGACTTTCCTACTTGGCAGTAC
ATCTACGTATTAGTCATCGCTATTACCATGGTCGAGGTGAGCCCCACGTTCTGCTTCACTCTCCCCATCT
CCCCCCCCTCCCCACCCCCAATTTTGTATTTATTTATTTTTTAATTATTTTGTGCAGCGATGGGGGCGGG
GGGGGGGG
Features (pLannotate 1.2.2; 22 found; start..end, strand, type, name):
    724..4827    +  CDS            Cas9m4: catalytically dead mutant of the Cas9 endonuclease from the Streptococcus pyogenes Type II CRISPR/Cas system RNA-guided DNA-binding protein that lacks endonuclease activity due to the mutations D10A, D839A, H840A, and N863A (Mali et al., 2013)
   5086..5865    +  CDS            RELA (fragment): TF65_HUMAN - Also known as NFKB3. Experimental evidence at protein level: Swiss-Prot protein existence level 1. NF-kappa-B is a pleiotropic transcription factor present in almost all cell types and is the endpoint of a series of signal transduction events that are initiated by a vast array of stimuli related to many biological processes such as inflammation, immunity, differentiation, cell growth, tumorigenesis and apoptosis. NF-kappa-B is a homo- or heterodimeric complex formed by the Rel-like domain- containing proteins RELA/p65, RELB, NFKB1/p105, NFKB1/p50, REL and NFKB2/p52. The heterodime
   5884..6453    +  CDS            Rta AD: transcriptional activation domain from the human herpesvirus 4 (Epstein-Barr virus) replication and transcription activator Rta/BRLF1 (Hardwick et al., 1992; Chavez et al., 2015)
   6522..6570    +  polyA_signal   HSV TK poly(A) signal: herpes simplex virus thymidine kinase polyadenylation signal (Cole and Stacy, 1985)
   6802..7013    +  promoter       EF-1α core promoter: core promoter for human elongation factor EF-1α
   7043..8063    +  CDS            HygR (fragment): aminoglycoside phosphotransferase from E. coli; aph(4)-Ia; confers resistance to hygromycin
   8067..8188    +  polyA_signal   SV40 poly(A) signal: SV40 polyadenylation signal
   8206..8298    +  ncRNA          G-CSF SLDE: Accession: RF00183 - G-CSF factor stem-loop destabilising element (SLDE)
   8995..9462    +  CDS            B (fragment): PORTL_LAMBD - Experimental evidence at protein level: Swiss-Prot protein existence level 1. Forms the portal vertex of the capsid (PubMed:6228056, PubMed:6232391). This portal plays critical roles in head assembly, genome packaging, neck/tail attachment, and genome ejection (Probable). The portal protein multimerizes as a single ring-shaped homododecamer arranged around a central channel (PubMed:6232391). Binds to the terminase subunits to form the packaging machine (PubMed:7799432). From Escherichia phage lambda (Bacteriophage lambda).
   9498..9520    -  protein_bind   lac operator (fragment): The lac repressor binds to the lac operator to inhibit transcription in E. coli. This inhibition can be relieved by adding lactose or isopropyl-β-D-thiogalactopyranoside (IPTG). lac repressor encoded by lacI
   9524..9554    -  promoter       lac promoter: promoter for the E. coli lac operon
   9569..9590    -  protein_bind   CAP binding site: CAP binding activates transcription in the presence of cAMP. E. coli catabolite activator protein
   9603..9695    -  CDS            lacI (fragment): lac repressor; lacI; The lac repressor binds to the lac operator to inhibit transcription in E. coli. This inhibition can be relieved by adding lactose or isopropyl-β-D-thiogalactopyranoside (IPTG).
   9878..10466   -  rep_origin     ori: high-copy-number ColE1/pMB1/pBR322/pUC origin of replication
  10637..11497   -  CDS            AmpR: β-lactamase; bla; confers resistance to ampicillin, carbenicillin, and related antibiotics
  11498..11602   -  promoter       AmpR promoter: bla
  11655..12083   -  rep_origin     f1 ori (sequence partly withheld): f1 bacteriophage origin of replication; arrow indicates direction of (+) strand synthesis
  12088..12243   -  CDS            lacZα (fragment): LacZα fragment of β-galactosidase; lacZ fragment
  12245..12364   +  CDS            B (fragment): PORTL_LAMBD - Experimental evidence at protein level: Swiss-Prot protein existence level 1. Forms the portal vertex of the capsid (PubMed:6228056, PubMed:6232391). This portal plays critical roles in head assembly, genome packaging, neck/tail attachment, and genome ejection (Probable). The portal protein multimerizes as a single ring-shaped homododecamer arranged around a central channel (PubMed:6232391). Binds to the terminase subunits to form the packaging machine (PubMed:7799432). From Escherichia phage lambda (Bacteriophage lambda).
  12854..13233   +  enhancer       CMV enhancer: human cytomegalovirus immediate early enhancer
  13235..1       +  promoter       chicken β-actin promoter (fragment) (across the origin): contains a 21-bp deletion relative to the standard chicken β-actin promoter
  13349..622     +  intron         chimeric intron (fragment) (across the origin): chimera between introns from chicken β-actin and rabbit β-globin
