[The description below was written by a language model from this plasmid's Addgene catalogue record and pLannotate feature annotations shown in this document.]
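Description:
NAX_CAGGS_CAS9_m4_VPR_Hygro is a piggyBac-compatible mammalian expression plasmid built on the pB-CAGGS backbone that delivers the CRISPR activator dCas9-VPR. The payload is driven by the CAGGS (CAG) promoter, annotated here as a CMV enhancer, a chicken β-actin promoter and a chimeric β-actin/β-globin intron, an arrangement that gives strong constitutive expression in many mammalian cell types. The open reading frame begins with Cas9m4, the Streptococcus pyogenes Cas9 carrying D10A, D839A, H840A and N863A, which retains guide-RNA-directed DNA binding but lacks nuclease activity. It is followed in frame by the activation domains of human RELA (p65) and Epstein-Barr virus Rta. The VP64 portion implied by the VPR name was not picked out by the automated annotation, though there is an unannotated gap between Cas9m4 and the p65 segment where it would be expected. An HSV TK polyadenylation signal terminates the transcript.

Downstream, an EF-1α core promoter drives a hygromycin resistance gene with an SV40 poly(A) signal, allowing selection of stably modified mammalian cells. The piggyBac terminal repeats are not annotated in the feature table, but the stated purpose indicates that the cassette can be integrated into the genome when a piggyBac transposase is supplied. Short lambda phage-derived fragments flanking the cassette appear to be backbone remnants. In bacteria the plasmid is maintained through a high-copy ColE1/pUC origin with ampicillin resistance, and also carries an f1 origin and lac/lacZα remnants. No guide RNA cassette is annotated, so guides would need to be provided separately. The construct is part of a CRISPR toolkit for mammalian cell engineering and is suited to making stable cell lines for targeted transcriptional activation of endogenous genes.
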