Addgene plasmid #167883: NAX_CAGGS_CAS9_m4_VPR_Hygro
Purpose: PiggyBac compatible plasmid expressing dCas9-VPR
Depositing lab: Alejandro Chavez & Nan Cher Yeo. Depositing organization: Columbia University. Publication: Generation and application of a versatile CRISPR toolkit for mammalian cell engineering. Nghi Dang , Alissa Lance-Byrne, Angela Tung, Xiaoge Guo, Ryan J Cecchi, Joanna Buchthal, Alejandro Chavez, Nan Cher Yeo. Synthetic Biology, Volume 6, Issue 1, 2021 10.1093/synbio/ysab033.
Backbone
  Vector backbone: pB-CAGGS
  Vector type: CRISPR
  Selectable markers: Hygromycin
Growth in bacteria
  Bacterial resistance: Ampicillin, 100 μg/mL
  Growth temperature: 30°C
  Growth strain: NEB Stable
  Copy number: High Copy
Gene/Insert
  Gene/Insert name: dCas9-VPR
  Species: Synthetic
  Mutation: D10A, D839A, H840A, N863A
  Cloning method: Gibson Cloning
Terms and licenses: Academic/Nonprofit Terms; Industry Terms: Not Available to Industry
How to cite: NAX_CAGGS_CAS9_m4_VPR_Hygro was a gift from Alejandro Chavez & Nan Cher Yeo (Addgene plasmid # 167883 ; http://n2t.net/addgene:167883 ; RRID:Addgene_167883)
